Addgene plasmid #149320: pDONR223 SARS-CoV-2 ORF3B_nostop
Purpose: Gateway-compatible Entry vector, with insert of ORF3B gene's CDS from SARS-CoV-2 isolate Wuhan-Hu-1. Does not contain stop codon.
Depositing lab: Fritz Roth. Depositing organization: Sinai Health System. Publication: A Comprehensive, Flexible Collection of SARS-CoV-2 Coding Regions. Kim DK, Knapp JJ, Kuang D, Chawla A, Cassonnet P, Lee H, Sheykhkarimli D, Samavarchi-Tehrani P, Abdouni H, Rayhan A, Li R, Pogoutse O, Coyaud E, van der Werf S, Demeret C, Gingras AC, Taipale M, Raught B, Jacob Y, Roth FP. G3 (Bethesda). 2020 Aug 6. pii: g3.120.401554. doi: 10.1534/g3.120.401554. PubMed 32763951.
Backbone
  Vector backbone: pDONR223
  Backbone manufacturer: Rual et al, Genome Res. 14:2128-2135, 2004.
  Backbone size w/o insert (bp): 5005
  Vector type: Gateway-compatible Entry vector
Growth in bacteria
  Bacterial resistance: Spectinomycin, 50 μg/mL
  Growth temperature: 37°C
  Growth strain: DH5alpha
  Copy number: Unknown
Gene/Insert
  Gene/Insert name: ORF3B
  Species: SARS-CoV-2 isolate Wuhan-Hu-1
  Insert size (bp): 171
  Mutation: Many synonymous changes due to codon optimization
  Cloning method: Gateway Cloning
  Sequencing primers: 5′ M13F; 3′ M13R
Resource information
  A portion of this plasmid was derived from a plasmid made by: Synthesized from GenScript
Terms and licenses: Academic/Nonprofit Terms; Industry Terms
How to cite: pDONR223 SARS-CoV-2 ORF3B_nostop was a gift from Fritz Roth (Addgene plasmid # 149320 ; http://n2t.net/addgene:149320 ; RRID:Addgene_149320)
