[The description below was written by a language model from this plasmid's Addgene catalogue record and pLannotate feature annotations shown in this document.]
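Description:
pDONR223 SARS-CoV-2 ORF3B_nostop is a Gateway-compatible entry clone built on the pDONR223 backbone and carrying a small accessory open reading frame from SARS-CoV-2 isolate Wuhan-Hu-1. It is propagated in E. coli from a high-copy ColE1/pUC-type origin. Selection is with spectinomycin, conferred by the aadA (SmR) aminoglycoside adenylyltransferase gene, which lies downstream of a fragment of a class 1 integron Pc promoter. The sequenced plasmid is 2,961 nt. That is smaller than the listed 5,005 bp empty backbone, as expected once the donor vector's counter-selection cassette has been exchanged for the insert during Gateway recombination.

The 171 bp insert was made synthetically and carries many synonymous changes from codon optimization. It is flanked by two attL recombination sites, which the automated annotation labels attL3 and attL2. rrnB T1 and T2 terminators sit upstream of the cassette and insulate it from read-through transcription, and a T7 promoter lies just beyond the downstream attL site. The short lacI, lacZα and GmR hits in the feature table are fragments rather than functional genes. The catalogue names the insert ORF3B, whereas the annotation tool matches the same region to the SARS-CoV-2 ORF3d predicted protein. The record does not explain this difference.

The entry vector provides no promoter for expressing the insert in eukaryotic cells. It is instead a shuttle: an LR reaction moves the ORF into any compatible destination vector. Because the stop codon is omitted, the ORF can be fused in frame to C-terminal tags or reporter domains supplied by the destination vector. The clone belongs to a collection of SARS-CoV-2 coding regions.
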