Features (pLannotate 1.2.2; 12 found; start..end, strand, type, name):
      2..94      +  CDS            lacI (fragment): lac repressor; lacI; The lac repressor binds to the lac operator to inhibit transcription in E. coli. This inhibition can be relieved by adding lactose or isopropyl-β-D-thiogalactopyranoside (IPTG).
    149..176     -  terminator     rrnB T2 terminator: transcription terminator T2 from the E. coli rrnB gene
    308..351     +  terminator     rrnB T1 terminator: Escherichia coli rrnB; transcription terminator T1 from the E. coli rrnB gene
    398..434     -  CDS            lacZα (fragment): LacZα fragment of β-galactosidase; lacZ fragment
    451..546     +  protein_bind   attL3: mutant version of attL; recombination site for the Gateway® LR reaction LR Clonase™
    549..719     +  CDS            ORF3D_SARS2: Protein predicted: Swiss-Prot protein existence level 4. May play a role in host modulation. From Severe acute respiratory syndrome coronavirus 2 (2019-nCoV) (SARS-CoV-2).
    721..820     -  protein_bind   attL2: mutant version of attL; recombination site for the Gateway® LR reaction LR Clonase™
    838..856     -  promoter       T7 promoter: promoter for bacteriophage T7 RNA polymerase
   1046..1069    +  promoter       Pc promoter (fragment): intI1 (promoter lies within the coding sequence); class 1 integron promoter
   1245..1301    +  CDS            GmR (fragment): gentamycin acetyltransferase; aacC1; confers resistance to gentamycin
   1308..2099    +  CDS            SmR: aminoglycoside adenylyltransferase (Murphy, 1985); aadA; confers resistance to spectinomycin and streptomycin
   2192..2780    +  rep_origin     ori: high-copy-number ColE1/pMB1/pBR322/pUC origin of replication
>Addgene plasmid #149320 | pDONR223 SARS-CoV-2 ORF3B_nostop | addgene full sequence | sequence record 296469 | Addgene NGS Result
AGCGCCCAATACGCAAACCGCCTCTCCCCGCGCGTTGGCCGATTCATTAATGCAGCTGGCACGACAGGTT
TCCCGACTGGAAAGCGGGCAGTGAGCGCAACGCAATTAATACGCGTACCGCTAGCCAGGAAGAGTTTGTA
GAAACGCAAAAAGGCCATCCGTCAGGATGGCCTTCTGCTTAGTTTGATGCCTGGCAGTTTATGGCGGGCG
TCCTGCCCGCCACCCTCCGGGCCGTTGCTTCACAACGTTCAAATCCGCTCCCGGCGGATTTGTCCTACTC
AGGAGAGCGTTCACCGACAAACAACAGATAAAACGAAAGGCCCAGTCTTCCGACTGAGCCTTTCGTTTTA
TTTGATGCCTGGCAGTTCCCTACTCTCGCGTTAACGCTAGCATGGATGTTTTCCCAGTCACGACGTTGTA
AAACGACGGCCAGTCTTAAGCTCGGGCCCCAAATAATGATTTTATTTTGACTGATAGTGACCTGTTCGTT
GCAACAAATTGATGAGCAATGCTTTTTTATAATGCCAACTTTGTACAAAAAAGTTGGCATGGCCTACTGC
TGGCGCTGCACCAGCTGCTGCTTCTCCGAGAGGTTCCAGAACCACAACCCCCAGAAGGAAATGGCTACCT
CTACCCTGCAGGGTTGTTCTCTGTGCCTGCAGCTGGCTGTGGTGGTGTGCAACAGCCTGCTGACCCCCTT
CGCTAGATGCTGCTGGCCTTACCCAACTTTCTTGTACAAAGTTGGCATTATAAGAAAGCATTGCTTATCA
ATTTGTTGCAACGAACAGGTCACTATCAGTCAAAATAAAATCATTATTTGCCATCCAGCTGATATCCCCT
ATAGTGAGTCGTATTACATGGTCATAGCTGTTTCCTGGCAGCTCTGGCCCGTGTCTCAAAATCTCTGATG
TTACATTGCACAAGATAAAAATATATCATCATGCCTCCTCTAGACCAGCCAGGACAGAAATGCCTCGACT
TCGCTGCTACCCAAGGTTGCCGGGTGACGCACACCGTGGAAACGGATGAAGGCACGAACCCAGTGGACAT
AAGCCTGTTCGGTTCGTAAGCTGTAATGCAAGTAGCGTATGCGCTCACGCAACTGGTCCAGAACCTTGAC
CGAACGCAGCGGTGGTAACGGCGCAGTGGCGGTTTTCATGGCTTGTTATGACTGTTTTTTTGGGGTACAG
TCTATGCCTCGGGCATCCAAGCAGCAAGCGCGTTACGCCGTGGGTCGATGTTTGATGTTATGGAGCAGCA
ACGATGTTACGCAGCAGGGCAGTCGCCCTAAAACAAAGTTAAACATTATGAGGGAAGCGGTGATCGCCGA
AGTATCGACTCAACTATCAGAGGTAGTTGGCGTCATCGAGCGCCATCTCGAACCGACGTTGCTGGCCGTA
CATTTGTACGGCTCCGCAGTGGATGGCGGCCTGAAGCCACACAGTGATATTGATTTGCTGGTTACGGTGA
CCGTAAGGCTTGATGAAACAACGCGGCGAGCTTTGATCAACGACCTTTTGGAAACTTCGGCTTCCCCTGG
AGAGAGCGAGATTCTCCGCGCTGTAGAAGTCACCATTGTTGTGCACGACGACATCATTCCGTGGCGTTAT
CCAGCTAAGCGCGAACTGCAATTTGGAGAATGGCAGCGCAATGACATTCTTGCAGGTATCTTCGAGCCAG
CCACGATCGACATTGATCTGGCTATCTTGCTGACAAAAGCAAGAGAACATAGCGTTGCCTTGGTAGGTCC
AGCGGCGGAGGAACTCTTTGATCCGGTTCCTGAACAGGATCTATTTGAGGCGCTAAATGAAACCTTAACG
CTATGGAACTCGCCGCCCGACTGGGCTGGCGATGAGCGAAATGTAGTGCTTACGTTGTCCCGCATTTGGT
ACAGCGCAGTAACCGGCAAAATCGCGCCGAAGGATGTCGCTGCCGACTGGGCAATGGAGCGCCTGCCGGC
CCAGTATCAGCCCGTCATACTTGAAGCTAGACAGGCTTATCTTGGACAAGAAGAAGATCGCTTGGCCTCG
CGCGCAGATCAGTTGGAAGAATTTGTCCACTACGTGAAAGGCGAGATCACCAAGGTAGTCGGCAAATAAC
CCTCGAGCCACCCATGACCAAAATCCCTTAACGTGAGTTACGCGTCGTTCCACTGAGCGTCAGACCCCGT
AGAAAAGATCAAAGGATCTTCTTGAGATCCTTTTTTTCTGCGCGTAATCTGCTGCTTGCAAACAAAAAAA
CCACCGCTACCAGCGGTGGTTTGTTTGCCGGATCAAGAGCTACCAACTCTTTTTCCGAAGGTAACTGGCT
TCAGCAGAGCGCAGATACCAAATACTGTTCTTCTAGTGTAGCCGTAGTTAGGCCACCACTTCAAGAACTC
TGTAGCACCGCCTACATACCTCGCTCTGCTAATCCTGTTACCAGTGGCTGCTGCCAGTGGCGATAAGTCG
TGTCTTACCGGGTTGGACTCAAGACGATAGTTACCGGATAAGGCGCAGCGGTCGGGCTGAACGGGGGGTT
CGTGCACACAGCCCAGCTTGGAGCGAACGACCTACACCGAACTGAGATACCTACAGCGTGAGCTATGAGA
AAGCGCCACGCTTCCCGAAGGGAGAAAGGCGGACAGGTATCCGGTAAGCGGCAGGGTCGGAACAGGAGAG
CGCACGAGGGAGCTTCCAGGGGGAAACGCCTGGTATCTTTATAGTCCTGTCGGGTTTCGCCACCTCTGAC
TTGAGCGTCGATTTTTGTGATGCTCGTCAGGGGGGCGGAGCCTATGGAAAAACGCCAGCAACGCGGCCTT
TTTACGGTTCCTGGCCTTTTGCTGGCCTTTTGCTCACATGTTCTTTCCTGCGTTATCCCCTGATTCTGTG
GATAACCGTATTACCGCCTTTGAGTGAGCTGATACCGCTCGCCGCAGCCGAACGACCGAGCGCAGCGAGT
CAGTGAGCGAGGAAGCGGAAG
