>Addgene plasmid #149320 | pDONR223 SARS-CoV-2 ORF3B_nostop | depositor partial sequence | sequence record 291927 | Inserted CDS without stop codon
ATGGCCTACTGCTGGCGCTGCACCAGCTGCTGCTTCTCCGAGAGGTTCCAGAACCACAACCCCCAGAAGG
AAATGGCTACCTCTACCCTGCAGGGTTGTTCTCTGTGCCTGCAGCTGGCTGTGGTGGTGTGCAACAGCCT
GCTGACCCCCTTCGCTAGATGCTGCTGGCCT
